Addgene plasmid #216121: YIplac204-TDH3p-LDH-CYC1t
Purpose: Yeast integrative vector for constitutive expression of LDH at the TRP1 locus
Depositing lab: Yvonne Nygård. Depositing organization: Chalmers University of Technology. Publication: Engineering of Saccharomyces cerevisiae for enhanced metabolic robustness and L-lactic acid production from lignocellulosic biomass. Choi B, Tafur Rangel A, Kerkhoven EJ, Nygard Y. Metab Eng. 2024 Jul;84:23-33. doi: 10.1016/j.ymben.2024.05.003. Epub 2024 May 23. PubMed 38788894.
Backbone
  Vector backbone: YIplac204-TDH3p-CYC1t
  Backbone manufacturer: Valeria Mapelli
  Backbone size w/o insert (bp): 4471
  Total vector size (bp): 5470
  Vector type: Yeast Expression
  Selectable markers: TRP1
Growth in bacteria
  Bacterial resistance: Ampicillin, 100 μg/mL
  Growth temperature: 37°C
  Growth strain: DH5alpha
  Copy number: High Copy
Gene/Insert
  Gene/Insert name: Lactate dehydrogenase (alt name: LDH)
  Species: B. taurus (bovine); Bos taurus
  Insert size (bp): 999
  Entrez Gene: LDH
  Promoter: TDH3 promoter
  Cloning method: Restriction Enzyme; 5′ cloning site XbaI (not destroyed); 3′ cloning site XmaI (not destroyed)
  Sequencing primers: 5′ ACGGTAGGTATTGATTGTAATT; 3′ ATAGGGACCTAGACTTCAG
Terms and licenses: Academic/Nonprofit Terms; Industry Terms: Not Available to Industry
How to cite: YIplac204-TDH3p-LDH-CYC1t was a gift from Yvonne Nygård (Addgene plasmid # 216121 ; http://n2t.net/addgene:216121 ; RRID:Addgene_216121)
