[The description below was written by a language model from this plasmid's Addgene catalogue record and pLannotate feature annotations shown in this document.]
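Description:
YIplac204-TDH3p-LDH-CYC1t is a yeast integrative expression vector of about 5.5 kb, built on a YIplac204 backbone that already carried a TDH3 promoter–CYC1 terminator cassette. It has no yeast origin of replication or centromere in the annotated features, so it can only be maintained in Saccharomyces cerevisiae by recombining into the chromosome. The record states that integration is targeted to the TRP1 locus, and the plasmid-borne TRP1 gene with its native promoter provides both the homology and the auxotrophic selection in trp1 strains. In E. coli it is propagated as a high-copy plasmid through a ColE1/pUC-type origin and selected with ampicillin via the β-lactamase gene. Remnants of the pUC-derived cloning region (lac promoter and operator, CAP site, fragments of lacI, lacZα, bom and rop) flank the cassette and have no role in yeast expression.

The payload is a roughly 1 kb coding sequence for bovine (Bos taurus) lactate dehydrogenase, which the feature annotation identifies as the LDHA isoform. It was inserted between XbaI and XmaI sites, both of which were retained. The gene sits downstream of the strong constitutive TDH3 (glyceraldehyde-3-phosphate dehydrogenase, GAP) promoter and upstream of the CYC1 transcription terminator; no epitope tag or reporter is annotated. Expression of this enzyme lets yeast reduce pyruvate to L-lactate, and the associated work concerns engineering S. cerevisiae for improved metabolic robustness and L-lactic acid production from lignocellulosic biomass. The construct therefore serves to install a stable, constitutively expressed, chromosomally integrated LDH copy in production strains.
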