Features (pLannotate 1.2.2; 17 found; start..end, strand, type, name):
      1..93      +  CDS            lacI (fragment): lac repressor; lacI; The lac repressor binds to the lac operator to inhibit transcription in E. coli. This inhibition can be relieved by adding lactose or isopropyl-β-D-thiogalactopyranoside (IPTG).
    106..127     +  protein_bind   CAP binding site: CAP binding activates transcription in the presence of cAMP. E. coli catabolite activator protein
    142..172     +  promoter       lac promoter: promoter for the E. coli lac operon
    180..196     +  protein_bind   lac operator: The lac repressor binds to the lac operator to inhibit transcription in E. coli. This inhibition can be relieved by adding lactose or isopropyl-β-D-thiogalactopyranoside (IPTG). lac repressor encoded by lacI
    252..895     +  promoter       GAP promoter: S. cerevisiae TDH3; promoter for glyceraldehyde-3-phosphate dehydrogenase
    905..924     -  misc_feature   MCS (fragment): pUC18/19 multiple cloning site
    926..1921    +  CDS            LDHA: LDHA_BOVIN - Experimental evidence at transcript level: Swiss-Prot protein existence level 2. From Bos taurus (Bovine).
   1926..1943    -  misc_feature   MCS (fragment): pUC18/19 multiple cloning site
   1965..2212    +  terminator     CYC1 terminator: S. cerevisiae CYC1; transcription terminator for CYC1
   2215..2372    +  CDS            lacZα (fragment): LacZα fragment of β-galactosidase; lacZ fragment
   2378..2477    -  misc_feature   bom (fragment): basis of mobility region from pBR322
   2579..2614    -  CDS            rop (fragment): Rop protein, which maintains plasmids at low copy number; rop
   2707..3378    -  CDS            TRP1: TRPF_YEAST - Experimental evidence at protein level: Swiss-Prot protein existence level 1. From Saccharomyces cerevisiae (strain ATCC 204508 / S288c) (Baker's yeast).
   3379..3480    -  promoter       TRP1 promoter: S. cerevisiae TRP1
   3568..3672    +  promoter       AmpR promoter: bla
   3673..4533    +  CDS            AmpR: β-lactamase; bla; confers resistance to ampicillin, carbenicillin, and related antibiotics
   4704..5292    +  rep_origin     ori: high-copy-number ColE1/pMB1/pBR322/pUC origin of replication
>Addgene plasmid #216121 | YIplac204-TDH3p-LDH-CYC1t | addgene full sequence | sequence record 431851 | Addgene NGS Result
GCGCCCAATACGCAAACCGCCTCTCCCCGCGCGTTGGCCGATTCATTAATGCAGCTGGCACGACAGGTTT
CCCGACTGGAAAGCGGGCAGTGAGCGCAACGCAATTAATGTGAGTTAGCTCACTCATTAGGCACCCCAGG
CTTTACACTTTATGCTTCCGGCTCGTATGTTGTGTGGAATTGTGAGCGGATAACAATTTCACACAGGAAA
CAGCTATGACCATGATTACGCCAAGCTTCAGTTCGAGTTTATCATTATCAATACTGCCATTTCAAAGAAT
ACGTAAATAATTAATAGTAGTGATTTTCCTAACTTTATTTAGTCAAAAAATTAGCCTTTTAATTCTGCTG
TAACCCGTACATGCCCAAAATAGGGGGCGGGTTACACAGAATATATAACATCGTAGGTGTCTGGGTGAAC
AGTTTATTCCTGGCATCCACTAAATATAATGGAGCCCGCTTTTTAAGCTGGCATCCAGAAAAAAAAAGAA
TCCCAGCACCAAAATATTGTTTTCTTCACCAACCATCAGTTCATAGGTCCATTCTCTTAGCGCAACTACA
GAGAACAGGGGCACAAACAGGCAAAAAACGGGCACAACCTCAATGGAGTGATGCAACCTGCCTGGAGTAA
ATGATGACACAAGGCAATTGACCCACGCATGTATCTATCTCATTTTCTTACACCTTCTATTACCTTCTGC
TCTCTCTGATTTGGAAAAAGCTGAAAAAAAAGGTTGAAACCAGTTCCCTGAAATTATTCCCCTACTTGAC
TAATAAGTATATAAAGACGGTAGGTATTGATTGTAATTCTGTAAATCTATTTCTTAAACTTCTTAAATTC
TACTTTTATAGTTAGTCTTTTTTTTAGTTTTAAAACACCAAGAACTTAGTTTCGAATAAACACACCTGCA
GGTCGACTCTAGAGCATGGCGACACTTAAGGATCAGTTGATCCAAAATCTACTGAAAGAAGAACACGTAC
CACAGAACAAGATAACCATCGTCGGGGTCGGTGCCGTCGGAATGGCCTGCGCAATAAGTATCTTAATGAA
AGACTTAGCGGACGAAGTTGCACTGGTGGATGTTATGGAGGACAAACTTAAGGGCGAAATGATGGATCTG
CAGCACGGATCATTGTTCTTACGTACGCCCAAAATCGTTAGTGGTAAGGACTATAATGTAACAGCTAATA
GCAGGTTGGTAATCATTACTGCCGGAGCCAGGCAACAAGAAGGCGAATCAAGGTTAAATCTGGTACAGAG
AAATGTGAACATTTTTAAGTTCATAATCCCAAATATCGTTAAGTATAGCCCCAATTGCAAACTTCTAGTA
GTGTCAAACCCGGTGGATATCCTAACATACGTGGCCTGGAAAATCTCAGGGTTCCCGAAAAATCGTGTAA
TTGGATCAGGATGCAACCTGGATTCCGCCAGATTCCGTTACCTTATGGGCGAGAGGCTGGGTGTCCATCC
TCTAAGTTGCCACGGATGGATTTTAGGGGAGCATGGCGACAGTTCAGTACCCGTCTGGAGCGGGGTCAAC
GTAGCTGGTGTCAGTCTTAAGAATTTGCACCCGGAGCTGGGTACTGACGCCGACAAGGAACAATGGAAAG
CTGTGCATAAGCAAGTAGTTGATTCCGCTTACGAAGTGATTAAGTTAAAGGGTTATACAAGTTGGGCCAT
AGGCCTATCCGTCGCAGATTTAGCAGAGAGCATTATGAAAAACCTTCGTCGTGTCCATCCGATCAGCACA
ATGATTAAAGGTTTGTATGGGATTAAAGAAGACGTTTTCTTGAGTGTTCCTTGCATACTAGGGCAAAATG
GTATCTCAGATGTCGTCAAAGTGACCCTTACTCACGAAGAAGAGGCATGTCTTAAGAAGTCTGCAGACAC
CCTTTGGGGAATTCAGAAGGAACTACAGTTCTAACCCCCGGGTACCGAGCTCGGCCCCTTTTCCTTTGTC
GATATCATGTAATTAGTTATGTCACGCTTACATTCACGCCCTCCCCCCACATCCGCTCTAACCGAAAAGG
AAGGAGTTAGACAACCTGAAGTCTAGGTCCCTATTTATTTTTTTATAGTTATGTTAGTATTAAGAACGTT
ATTTATATTTCAAATTTTTCTTTTTTTTCTGTACAAACGCGTGTACGCATGTAACATTATACTGAAAACC
TTGCTTGAGAAGGTTTTGGGACGCTCGAAGGCTTTAATTTGCGAATTCACTGGCCGTCGTTTTACAACGT
CGTGACTGGGAAAACCCTGGCGTTACCCAACTTAATCGCCTTGCAGCACATCCCCCTTTCGCCAGCTGGC
GTAATAGCGAAGAGGCCCGCACCGATCGCCCTTCCCAACAGTTGCGCAGCCTGAATGGCGAATGGCGCCT
GATGCGGTATTTTCTCCTTACGCATCTGTGCGGTATTTCACACCGCATATGGTGCACTCTCAGTACAATC
TGCTCTGATGCCGCATAGTTAAGCCAGCCCCGACACCCGCCAACACCCGCTGACGCGCCCTGACGGGCTT
GTCTGCTCCCGGCATCCGCTTACAGACAAGCTGTGACCGTCTCCGGGAGCTGCATGTGTCAGAGGTTTTC
ACCGTCATCACCGAAACGCGCGAGACGAAAGGGCGATCTTTTATGCTTGCTTTTCAAAAGGCTTGCAGGC
AAGTGCACAAACAATACTTAAATAAATACTACTCAGTAATAACCTATTTCTTAGCATTTTTGACGAAATT
TGCTATTTTGTTAGAGTCTTTTACACCATTTGTCTCCACACCTCCGCTTACATCAACACCAATAACGCCA
TTTAATCTAAGCGCATCACCAACATTTTCTGGCGTCAGTCCACCAGCTAACATAAAATGTAAGCTCTCGG
GGCTCTCTTGCCTTCCAACCCAGTCAGAAATCGAGTTCCAATCCAAAAGTTCACCTGTCCCACCTGCTTC
TGAATCAAACAAGGGAATAAACGAATGAGGTTTCTGTGAAGCTGCACTGAGTAGTATGTTGCAGTCTTTT
GGAAATACGAGTCTTTTAATAACTGGCAAACCGAGGAACTCTTGGTATTCTTGCCACGACTCATCTCCAT
GCAGTTGGACGATATCAATGCCGTAATCATTGACCAGAGCCAAAACATCCTCCTTAGGTTGATTACGAAA
CACGCCAACCAAGTATTTCGGAGTGCCTGAACTATTTTTATATGCTTTTACAAGACTTGAAATTTTCCTT
GCAATAACCGGGTCAATTGTTCTCTTTCTATTGGGCACACATATAATACCCAGCAAGTCAGCATCGGAAT
CTAGTGCACATTCTGCGGCCTCTGTGCTCTGCAAGCCGCAAACTTTCACCAATGGACCAGAACTACCTGT
GAAATTAATAACAGACATACTCCAAGCTGCCTTTGTGTGCTTAATCACGTATACTCACGTGCTCAATAGT
CACCAATGCCCTCCCTCTTGGCCCTCTCCTTTTCTTTTTTCGACCGAATTGGCCTCGTGATACGCCTATT
TTTATAGGTTAATGTCATGATAATAATGGTTTCTTAGACGTCAGGTGGCACTTTTCGGGGAAATGTGCGC
GGAACCCCTATTTGTTTATTTTTCTAAATACATTCAAATATGTATCCGCTCATGAGACAATAACCCTGAT
AAATGCTTCAATAATATTGAAAAAGGAAGAGTATGAGTATTCAACATTTCCGTGTCGCCCTTATTCCCTT
TTTTGCGGCATTTTGCCTTCCTGTTTTTGCTCACCCAGAAACGCTGGTGAAAGTAAAAGATGCTGAAGAT
CAGTTGGGTGCACGAGTGGGTTACATCGAACTGGATCTCAACAGCGGTAAGATCCTTGAGAGTTTTCGCC
CCGAAGAACGTTTTCCAATGATGAGCACTTTTAAAGTTCTGCTATGTGGCGCGGTATTATCCCGTATTGA
CGCCGGGCAAGAGCAACTCGGTCGCCGCATACACTATTCTCAGAATGACTTGGTTGAGTACTCACCAGTC
ACAGAAAAGCATCTTACGGATGGCATGACAGTAAGAGAATTATGCAGTGCTGCCATAACCATGAGTGATA
ACACTGCGGCCAACTTACTTCTGACAACGATCGGAGGACCGAAGGAGCTAACCGCTTTTTTGCACAACAT
GGGGGATCATGTAACTCGCCTTGATCGTTGGGAACCGGAGCTGAATGAAGCCATACCAAACGACGAGCGT
GACACCACGATGCCTGTAGCAATGGCAACAACGTTGCGCAAACTATTAACTGGCGAACTACTTACTCTAG
CTTCCCGGCAACAATTAATAGACTGGATGGAGGCGGATAAAGTTGCAGGACCACTTCTGCGCTCGGCCCT
TCCGGCTGGCTGGTTTATTGCTGATAAATCTGGAGCCGGTGAGCGTGGGTCTCGCGGTATCATTGCAGCA
CTGGGGCCAGATGGTAAGCCCTCCCGTATCGTAGTTATCTACACGACGGGGAGTCAGGCAACTATGGATG
AACGAAATAGACAGATCGCTGAGATAGGTGCCTCACTGATTAAGCATTGGTAACTGTCAGACCAAGTTTA
CTCATATATACTTTAGATTGATTTAAAACTTCATTTTTAATTTAAAAGGATCTAGGTGAAGATCCTTTTT
GATAATCTCATGACCAAAATCCCTTAACGTGAGTTTTCGTTCCACTGAGCGTCAGACCCCGTAGAAAAGA
TCAAAGGATCTTCTTGAGATCCTTTTTTTCTGCGCGTAATCTGCTGCTTGCAAACAAAAAAACCACCGCT
ACCAGCGGTGGTTTGTTTGCCGGATCAAGAGCTACCAACTCTTTTTCCGAAGGTAACTGGCTTCAGCAGA
GCGCAGATACCAAATACTGTTCTTCTAGTGTAGCCGTAGTTAGGCCACCACTTCAAGAACTCTGTAGCAC
CGCCTACATACCTCGCTCTGCTAATCCTGTTACCAGTGGCTGCTGCCAGTGGCGATAAGTCGTGTCTTAC
CGGGTTGGACTCAAGACGATAGTTACCGGATAAGGCGCAGCGGTCGGGCTGAACGGGGGGTTCGTGCACA
CAGCCCAGCTTGGAGCGAACGACCTACACCGAACTGAGATACCTACAGCGTGAGCTATGAGAAAGCGCCA
CGCTTCCCGAAGGGAGAAAGGCGGACAGGTATCCGGTAAGCGGCAGGGTCGGAACAGGAGAGCGCACGAG
GGAGCTTCCAGGGGGAAACGCCTGGTATCTTTATAGTCCTGTCGGGTTTCGCCACCTCTGACTTGAGCGT
CGATTTTTGTGATGCTCGTCAGGGGGGCGGAGCCTATGGAAAAACGCCAGCAACGCGGCCTTTTTACGGT
TCCTGGCCTTTTGCTGGCCTTTTGCTCACATGTTCTTTCCTGCGTTATCCCCTGATTCTGTGGATAACCG
TATTACCGCCTTTGAGTGAGCTGATACCGCTCGCCGCAGCCGAACGACCGAGCGCAGCGAGTCAGTGAGC
GAGGAAGCGGAAGA
